Addgene plasmid #101106: pVEGFR2_TEV(N)_NES_TCS(Q'L)_FKBP_HA-dCas9(N)_P2A_Puro-WPRE
Purpose: Encodes FKBP-dCas9(N) fused to VEGFR2
Depositing lab: Tudor Fulga. Depositing organization: University of Oxford. Publication: Engineering Synthetic Signaling Pathways with Programmable dCas9-Based Chimeric Receptors. Baeumler TA, Ahmed AA, Fulga TA. Cell Rep. 2017 Sep 12;20(11):2639-2653. doi: 10.1016/j.celrep.2017.08.044. PubMed 28903044.
Backbone
  Vector backbone: pVEGFR2_TEV(N)_NES_TCS(Q'L)_HA-dCas9(N)_P2A_Puro-WPRE
  Modifications to backbone: The rapamycin inducible hetero-dimerization FK506 binding protein 12 (FKBP) from pX856 vector (gift from Feng Zhang, Addgene plasmid #62888) was fused to the Nterminus of HA-dCas9(N) in pVEGFR2_TEV(N)_NES_TCS(Q'L)_HA-dCas9(N)_P2A_Puro-WPRE.
  Vector type: Mammalian Expression, CRISPR, Synthetic Biology
  Selectable markers: Puromycin
Growth in bacteria
  Bacterial resistance: Ampicillin, 100 μg/mL
  Growth temperature: 37°C
  Growth strain: DH5alpha
  Copy number: High Copy
Gene/Insert
  Gene/Insert name: VEGFR2-FKBP-dCas9(N)
  Tag / fusion protein: HA
Resource information
  A portion of this plasmid was derived from a plasmid made by: pVEGFR2_TEV(N)_NES_TCS(Q'L)_HA-dCas9(N)_P2A_Puro-WPRE
Terms and licenses: Academic/Nonprofit Terms; Industry Terms: Not Available to Industry
How to cite: pVEGFR2_TEV(N)_NES_TCS(Q'L)_FKBP_HA-dCas9(N)_P2A_Puro-WPRE was a gift from Tudor Fulga (Addgene plasmid # 101106 ; http://n2t.net/addgene:101106 ; RRID:Addgene_101106)
