[The description below was written by a language model from this plasmid's Addgene catalogue record and pLannotate feature annotations shown in this document.]
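Description:
pVEGFR2_TEV(N)_NES_TCS(Q'L)_FKBP_HA-dCas9(N)_P2A_Puro-WPRE is a mammalian expression plasmid for CRISPR-based synthetic biology that encodes one half of a chimeric, dCas9-based receptor. It is maintained in E. coli at high copy through a ColE1/pUC-type origin with ampicillin resistance, and it also carries an f1 origin. A single AAV2 inverted terminal repeat is annotated downstream of the expression cassette. With only one ITR detected, this looks like a remnant of the parental backbone rather than a functional AAV packaging arrangement. Two sequencing records are provided, one full and one partial, and they show the same feature order with slightly different lengths and start points.

Expression is driven by a CMV enhancer/chicken β-actin promoter followed by a hybrid CBA/MVM intron. The open reading frame begins with a fragment of human VEGFR2 (KDR), followed by an N-terminal fragment of TEV protease. By the construct name, a nuclear export signal and a variant TEV cleavage site (Q'L) come next. These are followed by FKBP12, an HA epitope tag and the N-terminal portion of catalytically inactive S. pyogenes dCas9 carrying D10A. A P2A peptide, named in the title but not annotated, links this fusion to puromycin N-acetyltransferase for selection of transfected cells. A WPRE and a bGH polyadenylation signal complete the transcript.

The design implies that the dCas9 fragment stays tethered to the receptor and outside the nucleus until split TEV protease is reconstituted, presumably by ligand-driven pairing with a partner receptor carrying the complementary TEV half. Cleavage would then release FKBP-HA-dCas9(N). The FKBP domain, added to the parent construct, provides rapamycin-inducible heterodimerisation, presumably with a complementary dCas9 fragment supplied on a separate plasmid. The record does not describe that partner construct.
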