Features (pLannotate 1.2.2; 20 found; start..end, strand, type, name):
     12..297     +  enhancer       CMV enhancer: human cytomegalovirus immediate early enhancer; contains an 18-bp deletion relative to the standard CMV enhancer
    299..574     +  promoter       chicken β-actin promoter: No description available
    575..802     +  intron         hybrid intron: hybrid between chicken β-actin (CBA) and minute virus of mice (MMV) introns (Gray et al., 2011)
    820..3156    +  CDS            KDR (fragment): VGFR2_HUMAN - Also known as FLK1, VEGFR2. Experimental evidence at protein level: Swiss-Prot protein existence level 1. Tyrosine-protein kinase that acts as a cell-surface receptor for VEGFA, VEGFC and VEGFD. Plays an essential role in the regulation of angiogenesis, vascular development, vascular permeability, and embryonic hematopoiesis. Promotes proliferation, survival, migration and differentiation of endothelial cells. Promotes reorganization of the actin cytoskeleton. Isoforms lacking a transmembrane domain, such as isoform 2 and isoform 3, may function as decoy receptors for VEGFA, VEGF
   3199..3552    +  CDS            TEV protease (fragment): tobacco etch virus protease (Kapust et al., 2001)
   3601..3618    +  CDS            TEV site (fragment): tobacco etch virus (TEV) protease recognition and cleavage site
   3640..3960    +  CDS            FKBP1A: FKB1A_HUMAN - Also known as FKBP1, FKBP12. Experimental evidence at protein level: Swiss-Prot protein existence level 1. Keeps in an inactive conformation TGFBR1, the TGF-beta type I serine/threonine kinase receptor, preventing TGF-beta receptor activation in absence of ligand. Recruits SMAD7 to ACVR1B which prevents the association of SMAD2 and SMAD3 with the activin receptor complex, thereby blocking the activin signal. May modulate the RYR1 calcium channel activity. PPIases accelerate the folding of proteins. It catalyzes the cis-trans isomerization of proline imidic peptide bonds in oligop
   3967..3993    +  CDS            HA: HA (human influenza hemagglutinin) epitope tag
   4009..5610    +  CDS            dCas9(N): N-terminal portion of catalytically inactive Streptococcus pyogenes dCas9 carrying the D10A mutation (Zetsche et al., 2015)
   5704..6291    +  CDS            PuroR (fragment): puromycin N-acetyltransferase; pac from Streptomyces; confers resistance to puromycin
   6324..6872    +  misc_feature   WPRE (fragment): woodchuck hepatitis virus posttranscriptional regulatory element
   6903..7014    +  polyA_signal   bGH poly(A) signal: bovine growth hormone polyadenylation signal
   7119..7259    +  repeat_region  AAV2 ITR: inverted terminal repeat of adeno-associated virus serotype 2 inverted
   7264..7315    -  misc_feature   bom (fragment): basis of mobility region from pBR322
   7334..7789    +  rep_origin     f1 ori (sequence partly withheld): f1 bacteriophage origin of replication; arrow indicates direction of (+) strand synthesis
   7790..7839    -  misc_feature   bom (fragment): basis of mobility region from pBR322
   7941..7976    -  CDS            rop (fragment): Rop protein, which maintains plasmids at low copy number; rop
   8071..8175    +  promoter       AmpR promoter: bla
   8176..9036    +  CDS            AmpR: β-lactamase; bla; confers resistance to ampicillin, carbenicillin, and related antibiotics
   9207..9795    +  rep_origin     ori: high-copy-number ColE1/pMB1/pBR322/pUC origin of replication
>Addgene plasmid #101106 | pVEGFR2_TEV(N)_NES_TCS(Q'L)_FKBP_HA-dCas9(N)_P2A_Puro-WPRE | addgene full sequence | sequence record 195160 | Addgene NGS Result
CTAGAGGTACCCGTTACATAACTTACGGTAAATGGCCCGCCTGGCTGACCGCCCAACGACCCCCGCCCAT
TGACGTCAATAGTAACGCCAATAGGGACTTTCCATTGACGTCAATGGGTGGAGTATTTACGGTAAACTGC
CCACTTGGCAGTACATCAAGTGTATCATATGCCAAGTACGCCCCCTATTGACGTCAATGACGGTAAATGG
CCCGCCTGGCATTGTGCCCAGTACATGACCTTATGGGACTTTCCTACTTGGCAGTACATCTACGTATTAG
TCATCGCTATTACCATGGTCGAGGTGAGCCCCACGTTCTGCTTCACTCTCCCCATCTCCCCCCCCTCCCC
ACCCCCAATTTTGTATTTATTTATTTTTTAATTATTTTGTGCAGCGATGGGGGCGGGGGGGGGGGGGGCG
CGCGCCAGGCGGGGCGGGGCGGGGCGAGGGGCGGGGCGGGGCGAGGCGGAGAGGTGCGGCGGCAGCCAAT
CAGAGCGGCGCGCTCCGAAAGTTTCCTTTTATGGCGAGGCGGCGGCGGCGGCGGCCCTATAAAAAGCGAA
GCGCGCGGCGGGCGGGAGTCGCTGCGCGCTGCCTTCGCCCCGTGCCCCGCTCCGCCGCCGCCTCGCGCCG
CCCGCCCCGGCTCTGACTGACCGCGTTACTCCCACAGGTGAGCGGGCGGGACGGCCCTTCTCCTCCGGGC
TGTAATTAGCTGAGCAAGAGGTAAGGGTTTAAGGGATGGTTGGTTGGTGGGGTATTAATGTTTAATTACC
TGGAGCACCTGCCTGAAATCACTTTTTTTCAGGTTGGACCGGTGCCACCATGCAGAGCAAGGTGCTGCTG
GCCGTCGCCCTGTGGCTCTGCGTGGAGACCCGGGCCGCCTCTGTGGGTTTGCCTAGTGTTTCTCTTGATC
TGCCCAGGCTCAGCATACAAAAAGACATACTTACAATTAAGGCTAATACAACTCTTCAAATTACTTGCAG
GGGACAGAGGGACTTGGACTGGCTTTGGCCCAATAATCAGAGTGGCAGTGAGCAAAGGGTGGAGGTGACT
GAGTGCAGCGATGGCCTCTTCTGTAAGACACTCACAATTCCAAAAGTGATCGGAAATGACACTGGAGCCT
ACAAGTGCTTCTACCGGGAAACTGACTTGGCCTCGGTCATTTATGTCTATGTTCAAGATTACAGATCTCC
ATTTATTGCTTCTGTTAGTGACCAACATGGAGTCGTGTACATTACTGAGAACAAAAACAAAACTGTGGTG
ATTCCATGTCTCGGGTCCATTTCAAATCTCAACGTGTCACTTTGTGCAAGATACCCAGAAAAGAGATTTG
TTCCTGATGGTAACAGAATTTCCTGGGACAGCAAGAAGGGCTTTACTATTCCCAGCTACATGATCAGCTA
TGCTGGCATGGTCTTCTGTGAAGCAAAAATTAATGATGAAAGTTACCAGTCTATTATGTACATAGTTGTC
GTTGTAGGGTATAGGATTTATGATGTGGTTCTGAGTCCGTCTCATGGAATTGAACTATCTGTTGGAGAAA
AGCTTGTCTTAAATTGTACAGCAAGAACTGAACTAAATGTGGGGATTGACTTCAACTGGGAATACCCTTC
TTCGAAGCATCAGCATAAGAAACTTGTAAACCGAGACCTAAAAACCCAGTCTGGGAGTGAGATGAAGAAA
TTTTTGAGCACCTTAACTATAGATGGTATAACCCGGAGTGACCAAGGATTGTACACCTGTGCAGCATCCA
GTGGGCTGATGACCAAGAAGAACAGCACATTTGTCAGGGTCCATGAAAAACCTTTTGTTGCTTTTGGAAG
TGGCATGGAATCTCTGGTGGAAGCCACGGTGGGGGAGCGTGTCAGAATCCCTGCGAAGTACCTTGGTTAC
CCACCCCCAGAAATAAAATGGTATAAAAATGGAATACCCCTTGAGTCCAATCACACAATTAAAGCGGGGC
ATGTACTGACGATTATGGAAGTGAGTGAAAGAGACACAGGAAATTACACTGTCATCCTTACCAATCCCAT
TTCAAAGGAGAAGCAGAGCCATGTGGTCTCTCTGGTTGTGTATGTCCCACCCCAGATTGGTGAGAAATCT
CTAATCTCTCCTGTGGATTCCTACCAGTACGGCACCACTCAAACGCTGACATGTACGGTCTATGCCATTC
CTCCCCCGCATCACATCCACTGGTATTGGCAGTTGGAGGAAGAGTGCGCCAACGAGCCCAGCCAAGCTGT
CTCAGTGACAAACCCATACCCTTGTGAAGAATGGAGAAGTGTGGAGGACTTCCAGGGAGGAAATAAAATT
GAAGTTAATAAAAATCAATTTGCTCTAATTGAAGGAAAAAACAAAACTGTAAGTACCCTTGTTATCCAAG
CGGCAAATGTGTCAGCTTTGTACAAATGTGAAGCGGTCAACAAAGTCGGGAGAGGAGAGAGGGTGATCTC
CTTCCACGTGACCAGGGGTCCTGAAATTACTTTGCAACCTGACATGCAGCCCACTGAGCAGGAGAGCGTG
TCTTTGTGGTGCACTGCAGACAGATCTACGTTTGAGAACCTCACATGGTACAAGCTTGGCCCACAGCCTC
TGCCAATCCATGTGGGAGAGTTGCCCACACCTGTTTGCAAGAACTTGGATACTCTTTGGAAATTGAATGC
CACCATGTTCTCTAATAGCACAAATGACATTTTGATCATGGAGCTTAAGAATGCATCCTTGCAGGACCAA
GGAGACTATGTCTGCCTTGCTCAAGACAGGAAGACCAAGAAAAGACATTGCGTGGTCAGGCAGCTCACAG
TCCTAGAGCGTGTGGCACCCACGATCACAGGAAACCTGGAGAATCAGACGACAAGTATTGGGGAAAGCAT
CGAAGTCTCATGCACGGCATCTGGGAATCCCCCTCCACAGATCATGTGGTTTAAAGATAATGAGACCCTT
GTAGAAGACTCAGGCATTGTATTGAAGGATGGGAACCGGAACCTCACTATCCGCAGAGTGAGGAAGGAGG
ACGAAGGCCTCTACACCTGCCAGGCATGCAGTGTTCTTGGCTGTGCAAAAGTGGAGGCATTTTTCATAAT
AGAAGGTGCCCAGGAAAAGACGAACTTGGAAATCATTATTCTAGTAGGCACGGCGGTGATTGCCATGTTC
TTCTGGCTACTTCTTGTCATCATCGGCGGTGGCTCGGGTGGTGGCTCGGGAGAAAGCTTGTTTAAGGGGC
CGCGTGATTACAACCCGATATCGAGCACCATTTGTCATTTGACGAATGAATCTGATGGGCACACAACATC
GTTGTATGGTATTGGATTTGGTCCCTTCATCATTACAAACAAGCACTTGTTTAGAAGAAATAATGGAACA
CTGTTGGTCCAATCACTACATGGTGTATTCAAGGTCAAGAACACCACGACTTTGCAACAACACCTCATTG
ATGGGAGGGACATGATAATTATTCGCATGCCTAAGGATTTCCCACCATTTCCTCAAAAGCTGAAATTTAG
AGAGCCACAAAGGGAAGAGCGCATATGTCTTGTGACAACCAACTTCCAAACTGGCGGTGGCTCGCTAGAT
TTAGCTAGCTTAATCCTCGGCAAGCTTGGCGAAAACCTGTATTTTCAGCTAGGCGGAGGCAGCACTAGTG
GCGTGCAGGTGGAGACCATCAGCCCCGGCGACGGCAGAACCTTCCCCAAGAGAGGCCAGACCTGCGTGGT
GCACTACACCGGCATGCTGGAGGACGGCAAGAAGTTCGACAGCAGCAGAGACAGAAACAAGCCCTTCAAG
TTCATGCTGGGCAAGCAGGAGGTGATCAGAGGCTGGGAGGAGGGCGTGGCCCAGATGAGCGTGGGCCAGA
GAGCCAAGCTGACCATCAGCCCCGACTACGCCTACGGCGCCACCGGCCACCCCGGCATCATCCCTCCTCA
CGCCACCCTGGTGTTCGACGTGGAGCTGCTGAAGCTGGAGACTAGTTACCCATACGACGTACCAGATTAC
GCTGGAGGTTCTGGATCCGACAAGAAGTACAGCATCGGCCTGGCCATCGGCACCAACTCTGTGGGCTGGG
CCGTGATCACCGACGAGTACAAGGTGCCCAGCAAGAAATTCAAGGTGCTGGGCAACACCGACCGGCACAG
CATCAAGAAGAACCTGATCGGAGCCCTGCTGTTCGACAGCGGCGAAACAGCCGAGGCCACCCGGCTGAAG
AGAACCGCCAGAAGAAGATACACCAGACGGAAGAACCGGATCTGCTATCTGCAAGAGATCTTCAGCAACG
AGATGGCCAAGGTGGACGACAGCTTCTTCCACAGACTGGAAGAGTCCTTCCTGGTGGAAGAGGATAAGAA
GCACGAGCGGCACCCCATCTTCGGCAACATCGTGGACGAGGTGGCCTACCACGAGAAGTACCCCACCATC
TACCACCTGAGAAAGAAACTGGTGGACAGCACCGACAAGGCCGACCTGCGGCTGATCTATCTGGCCCTGG
CCCACATGATCAAGTTCCGGGGCCACTTCCTGATCGAGGGCGACCTGAACCCCGACAACAGCGACGTGGA
CAAGCTGTTCATCCAGCTGGTGCAGACCTACAACCAGCTGTTCGAGGAAAACCCCATCAACGCCAGCGGC
GTGGACGCCAAGGCCATCCTGTCTGCCAGACTGAGCAAGAGCAGACGGCTGGAAAATCTGATCGCCCAGC
TGCCCGGCGAGAAGAAGAATGGCCTGTTCGGCAACCTGATTGCCCTGAGCCTGGGCCTGACCCCCAACTT
CAAGAGCAACTTCGACCTGGCCGAGGATGCCAAACTGCAGCTGAGCAAGGACACCTACGACGACGACCTG
GACAACCTGCTGGCCCAGATCGGCGACCAGTACGCCGACCTGTTTCTGGCCGCCAAGAACCTGTCCGACG
CCATCCTGCTGAGCGACATCCTGAGAGTGAACACCGAGATCACCAAGGCCCCCCTGAGCGCCTCTATGAT
CAAGAGATACGACGAGCACCACCAGGACCTGACCCTGCTGAAAGCTCTCGTGCGGCAGCAGCTGCCTGAG
AAGTACAAAGAGATTTTCTTCGACCAGAGCAAGAACGGCTACGCCGGCTACATTGACGGCGGAGCCAGCC
AGGAAGAGTTCTACAAGTTCATCAAGCCCATCCTGGAAAAGATGGACGGCACCGAGGAACTGCTCGTGAA
GCTGAACAGAGAGGACCTGCTGCGGAAGCAGCGGACCTTCGACAACGGCAGCATCCCCCACCAGATCCAC
CTGGGAGAGCTGCACGCCATTCTGCGGCGGCAGGAAGATTTTTACCCATTCCTGAAGGACAACCGGGAAA
AGATCGAGAAGATCCTGACCTTCCGCATCCCCTACTACGTGGGCCCTCTGGCCAGGGGAAACAGCAGATT
CGCCTGGATGACCAGAAAGAGCGAGGAAACCATCACCCCCTGGAACTTCGAGGAAGTGGTGGACAAGGGC
GCTTCCGCCCAGAGCTTCATCGAGCGGATGACCAACTTCGATAAGAACCTGCCCAACGAGAAGGTGCTGC
CCAAGCACAGCCTGCTGTACGAGTACTTCACCGTGTATAACGAGCTGACCAAAGTGAAATACGTGACCGA
GGGAATGAGAGGTGGCGGTGGCTCGGGTACCGGATCTGGAGCCACCAATTTTTCTCTGCTGAAGCAGGCT
GGTGATGTTGAAGAAAACCCTGGACCTGAATTCATGACCGAGTACAAGCCCACGGTGCGCCTCGCCACCC
GCGACGACGTCCCCAGGGCCGTACGCACCCTCGCCGCCGCGTTCGCCGACTACCCCGCCACGCGCCACAC
CGTCGATCCGGACCGCCACATCGAGCGGGTCACCGAGCTGCAAGAACTCTTCCTCACGCGCGTCGGGCTC
GACATCGGCAAGGTGTGGGTCGCGGACGACGGCGCCGCGGTGGCGGTCTGGACCACGCCGGAGAGCGTCG
AAGCGGGGGCGGTGTTCGCCGAGATCGGCCCGCGCATGGCCGAGTTGAGCGGTTCCCGGCTGGCCGCGCA
GCAACAGATGGAAGGCCTCCTGGCGCCGCACCGGCCCAAGGAGCCCGCGTGGTTCCTGGCCACCGTCGGC
GTCTCGCCCGACCACCAGGGCAAGGGTCTGGGCAGCGCCGTCGTGCTCCCCGGAGTGGAGGCGGCCGAGC
GCGCCGGGGTGCCCGCCTTCCTGGAGACCTCCGCGCCCCGCAACCTCCCCTTCTACGAGCGGCTCGGCTT
CACCGTCACCGCCGACGTCGAGGTGCCCGAAGGACCGCGCACCTGGTGCATGACCCGCAAGGGGTAACTA
AGTAAGGATCGATCCAAGATATCGTATTCTTAACTATGTTGCTCCTTTTACGCTATGTGGATACGCTGCT
TTAATGCCTTTGTATCATGCTATTGCTTCCCGTATGGCTTTCATTTTCTCCTCCTTGTATAAATCCTGGT
TGCTGTCTCTTTATGAGGAGTTGTGGCCCGTTGTCAGGCAACGTGGCGTGGTGTGCACTGTGTTTGCTGA
CGCAACCCCCACTGGTTGGGGCATTGCCACCACCTGTCAGCTCCTTTCCGGGACTTTCGCTTTCCCCCTC
CCTATTGCCACGGCGGAACTCATCGCCGCCTGCCTTGCCCGCTGCTGGACAGGGGCTCGGCTGTTGGGCA
CTGACAATTCCGTGGTGTTGTCGGGGAAGCTGACGTCCTTTCCATGGCTGCTCGCCTGTGTTGCCACCTG
GATTCTGCGCGGGACGTCCTTCTGCTACGTCCCTTCGGCCCTCAATCCAGCGGACCTTCCTTCCCGCGGC
CTGCTGCCGGCTCTGCGGCCTCTTCCGCGTCTTCGCCTTCGCCCTCAGACGAGTCGGATCTCCCTTTGGG
CCGCCTCCCCGCCAATTCCTAGAGCTCGCTGATCAGCCTCGACTGTGCCTTCTAGTTGCCAGCCATCTGT
TGTTTGCCCCTCCCCCGTGCCTTCCTTGACCCTGGAAGGTGCCACTCCCACTGTCCTTTCCTAATAAAAT
GAGGAAATTGCATCGCATTGTCTGAGTAGGTGTCATTCTATTCTGGGGGGTGGGGTGGGGCAGGACAGCA
AGGGGGAGGATTGGGAAGAGAATAGCAGGCATGCTGGGGAGCGGCCGCAGGAACCCCTAGTGATGGAGTT
GGCCACTCCCTCTCTGCGCGCTCGCTCGCTCACTGAGGCCGGGCGACCAAAGGTCGCCCGACGCCCGGGC
TTTGCCCGGGCGGCCTCAGTGAGCGAGCGAGCGCGCAGCTGCCTGCAGGGGCGCCTGATGCGGTATTTTC
TCCTTACGCATCTGTGCGGTATTTCACACCGCATA
[95 nt withheld, positions 7316-7410]
T
[46 nt withheld, positions 7412-7457]
C
[141 nt withheld, positions 7459-7599]
CCTTTGACGTTGGAGTCCACGTTCTTT
[37 nt withheld, positions 7627-7663]
ACTCTATCTCGGGCTATTCTTTTGATTTATAAGGGATTTTGCCGATTTCGGTCTATTGGTTAAAAAATGA
GCTGATTTAACAAAAATTTAACGCGAATTTTAACAAAATATTAACGTTTACAATTTTATGGTGCACTCTC
AGTACAATCTGCTCTGATGCCGCATAGTTAAGCCAGCCCCGACACCCGCCAACACCCGCTGACGCGCCCT
GACGGGCTTGTCTGCTCCCGGCATCCGCTTACAGACAAGCTGTGACCGTCTCCGGGAGCTGCATGTGTCA
GAGGTTTTCACCGTCATCACCGAAACGCGCGAGACGAAAGGGCCTCGTGATACGCCTATTTTTATAGGTT
AATGTCATGATAATAATGGTTTCTTAGACGTCAGGTGGCACTTTTCGGGGAAATGTGCGCGGAACCCCTA
TTTGTTTATTTTTCTAAATACATTCAAATATGTATCCGCTCATGAGACAATAACCCTGATAAATGCTTCA
ATAATATTGAAAAAGGAAGAGTATGAGTATTCAACATTTCCGTGTCGCCCTTATTCCCTTTTTTGCGGCA
TTTTGCCTTCCTGTTTTTGCTCACCCAGAAACGCTGGTGAAAGTAAAAGATGCTGAAGATCAGTTGGGTG
CACGAGTGGGTTACATCGAACTGGATCTCAACAGCGGTAAGATCCTTGAGAGTTTTCGCCCCGAAGAACG
TTTTCCAATGATGAGCACTTTTAAAGTTCTGCTATGTGGCGCGGTATTATCCCGTATTGACGCCGGGCAA
GAGCAACTCGGTCGCCGCATACACTATTCTCAGAATGACTTGGTTGAGTACTCACCAGTCACAGAAAAGC
ATCTTACGGATGGCATGACAGTAAGAGAATTATGCAGTGCTGCCATAACCATGAGTGATAACACTGCGGC
CAACTTACTTCTGACAACGATCGGAGGACCGAAGGAGCTAACCGCTTTTTTGCACAACATGGGGGATCAT
GTAACTCGCCTTGATCGTTGGGAACCGGAGCTGAATGAAGCCATACCAAACGACGAGCGTGACACCACGA
TGCCTGTAGCAATGGCAACAACGTTGCGCAAACTATTAACTGGCGAACTACTTACTCTAGCTTCCCGGCA
ACAATTAATAGACTGGATGGAGGCGGATAAAGTTGCAGGACCACTTCTGCGCTCGGCCCTTCCGGCTGGC
TGGTTTATTGCTGATAAATCTGGAGCCGGTGAGCGTGGAAGCCGCGGTATCATTGCAGCACTGGGGCCAG
ATGGTAAGCCCTCCCGTATCGTAGTTATCTACACGACGGGGAGTCAGGCAACTATGGATGAACGAAATAG
ACAGATCGCTGAGATAGGTGCCTCACTGATTAAGCATTGGTAACTGTCAGACCAAGTTTACTCATATATA
CTTTAGATTGATTTAAAACTTCATTTTTAATTTAAAAGGATCTAGGTGAAGATCCTTTTTGATAATCTCA
TGACCAAAATCCCTTAACGTGAGTTTTCGTTCCACTGAGCGTCAGACCCCGTAGAAAAGATCAAAGGATC
TTCTTGAGATCCTTTTTTTCTGCGCGTAATCTGCTGCTTGCAAACAAAAAAACCACCGCTACCAGCGGTG
GTTTGTTTGCCGGATCAAGAGCTACCAACTCTTTTTCCGAAGGTAACTGGCTTCAGCAGAGCGCAGATAC
CAAATACTGTTCTTCTAGTGTAGCCGTAGTTAGGCCACCACTTCAAGAACTCTGTAGCACCGCCTACATA
CCTCGCTCTGCTAATCCTGTTACCAGTGGCTGCTGCCAGTGGCGATAAGTCGTGTCTTACCGGGTTGGAC
TCAAGACGATAGTTACCGGATAAGGCGCAGCGGTCGGGCTGAACGGGGGGTTCGTGCACACAGCCCAGCT
TGGAGCGAACGACCTACACCGAACTGAGATACCTACAGCGTGAGCTATGAGAAAGCGCCACGCTTCCCGA
AGGGAGAAAGGCGGACAGGTATCCGGTAAGCGGCAGGGTCGGAACAGGAGAGCGCACGAGGGAGCTTCCA
GGGGGAAACGCCTGGTATCTTTATAGTCCTGTCGGGTTTCGCCACCTCTGACTTGAGCGTCGATTTTTGT
GATGCTCGTCAGGGGGGCGGAGCCTATGGAAAAACGCCAGCAACGCGGCCTTTTTACGGTTCCTGGCCTT
TTGCTGGCCTTTTGCTCACAT
