Features (pLannotate 1.2.2; 21 found; start..end, strand, type, name):
    117..344     +  intron         hybrid intron: hybrid between chicken β-actin (CBA) and minute virus of mice (MMV) introns (Gray et al., 2011)
    362..2698    +  CDS            KDR (fragment): VGFR2_HUMAN - Also known as FLK1, VEGFR2. Experimental evidence at protein level: Swiss-Prot protein existence level 1. Tyrosine-protein kinase that acts as a cell-surface receptor for VEGFA, VEGFC and VEGFD. Plays an essential role in the regulation of angiogenesis, vascular development, vascular permeability, and embryonic hematopoiesis. Promotes proliferation, survival, migration and differentiation of endothelial cells. Promotes reorganization of the actin cytoskeleton. Isoforms lacking a transmembrane domain, such as isoform 2 and isoform 3, may function as decoy receptors for VEGFA, VEGF
   2741..3094    +  CDS            TEV protease (fragment): tobacco etch virus protease (Kapust et al., 2001)
   3143..3160    +  CDS            TEV site (fragment): tobacco etch virus (TEV) protease recognition and cleavage site
   3182..3502    +  CDS            FKBP1A: FKB1A_HUMAN - Also known as FKBP1, FKBP12. Experimental evidence at protein level: Swiss-Prot protein existence level 1. Keeps in an inactive conformation TGFBR1, the TGF-beta type I serine/threonine kinase receptor, preventing TGF-beta receptor activation in absence of ligand. Recruits SMAD7 to ACVR1B which prevents the association of SMAD2 and SMAD3 with the activin receptor complex, thereby blocking the activin signal. May modulate the RYR1 calcium channel activity. PPIases accelerate the folding of proteins. It catalyzes the cis-trans isomerization of proline imidic peptide bonds in oligop
   3509..3535    +  CDS            HA: HA (human influenza hemagglutinin) epitope tag
   3551..5152    +  CDS            dCas9(N): N-terminal portion of catalytically inactive Streptococcus pyogenes dCas9 carrying the D10A mutation (Zetsche et al., 2015)
   5246..5833    +  CDS            PuroR (fragment): puromycin N-acetyltransferase; pac from Streptomyces; confers resistance to puromycin
   5866..6414    +  misc_feature   WPRE (fragment): woodchuck hepatitis virus posttranscriptional regulatory element
   6445..6556    +  polyA_signal   bGH poly(A) signal: bovine growth hormone polyadenylation signal
   6661..6801    +  repeat_region  AAV2 ITR: inverted terminal repeat of adeno-associated virus serotype 2 inverted
   6806..6857    -  misc_feature   bom (fragment): basis of mobility region from pBR322
   6876..7331    +  rep_origin     f1 ori (sequence partly withheld): f1 bacteriophage origin of replication; arrow indicates direction of (+) strand synthesis
   7332..7381    -  misc_feature   bom (fragment): basis of mobility region from pBR322
   7483..7518    -  CDS            rop (fragment): Rop protein, which maintains plasmids at low copy number; rop
   7613..7717    +  promoter       AmpR promoter: bla
   7718..8578    +  CDS            AmpR: β-lactamase; bla; confers resistance to ampicillin, carbenicillin, and related antibiotics
   8749..9337    +  rep_origin     ori: high-copy-number ColE1/pMB1/pBR322/pUC origin of replication
   9408..9693    +  enhancer       CMV enhancer: human cytomegalovirus immediate early enhancer; contains an 18-bp deletion relative to the standard CMV enhancer
   9695..3       +  promoter       chicken β-actin promoter (fragment) (across the origin): contains a 21-bp deletion relative to the standard chicken β-actin promoter
   9803..116     +  promoter       chicken β-actin promoter (fragment) (across the origin): contains a 21-bp deletion relative to the standard chicken β-actin promoter
>Addgene plasmid #101106 | pVEGFR2_TEV(N)_NES_TCS(Q'L)_FKBP_HA-dCas9(N)_P2A_Puro-WPRE | addgene full sequence | sequence record 255870 | Addgene Partial NGS Result
GGGCGAGGCGGAGAGGTGCGGCGGCAGCCAATCAGAGCGGCGCGCTCCGAAAGTTTCCTTTTATGGCGAG
GCGGCGGCGGCGGCGGCCCTATAAAAAGCGAAGCGCGCGGCGGGCGGGAGTCGCTGCGCGCTGCCTTCGC
CCCGTGCCCCGCTCCGCCGCCGCCTCGCGCCGCCCGCCCCGGCTCTGACTGACCGCGTTACTCCCACAGG
TGAGCGGGCGGGACGGCCCTTCTCCTCCGGGCTGTAATTAGCTGAGCAAGAGGTAAGGGTTTAAGGGATG
GTTGGTTGGTGGGGTATTAATGTTTAATTACCTGGAGCACCTGCCTGAAATCACTTTTTTTCAGGTTGGA
CCGGTGCCACCATGCAGAGCAAGGTGCTGCTGGCCGTCGCCCTGTGGCTCTGCGTGGAGACCCGGGCCGC
CTCTGTGGGTTTGCCTAGTGTTTCTCTTGATCTGCCCAGGCTCAGCATACAAAAAGACATACTTACAATT
AAGGCTAATACAACTCTTCAAATTACTTGCAGGGGACAGAGGGACTTGGACTGGCTTTGGCCCAATAATC
AGAGTGGCAGTGAGCAAAGGGTGGAGGTGACTGAGTGCAGCGATGGCCTCTTCTGTAAGACACTCACAAT
TCCAAAAGTGATCGGAAATGACACTGGAGCCTACAAGTGCTTCTACCGGGAAACTGACTTGGCCTCGGTC
ATTTATGTCTATGTTCAAGATTACAGATCTCCATTTATTGCTTCTGTTAGTGACCAACATGGAGTCGTGT
ACATTACTGAGAACAAAAACAAAACTGTGGTGATTCCATGTCTCGGGTCCATTTCAAATCTCAACGTGTC
ACTTTGTGCAAGATACCCAGAAAAGAGATTTGTTCCTGATGGTAACAGAATTTCCTGGGACAGCAAGAAG
GGCTTTACTATTCCCAGCTACATGATCAGCTATGCTGGCATGGTCTTCTGTGAAGCAAAAATTAATGATG
AAAGTTACCAGTCTATTATGTACATAGTTGTCGTTGTAGGGTATAGGATTTATGATGTGGTTCTGAGTCC
GTCTCATGGAATTGAACTATCTGTTGGAGAAAAGCTTGTCTTAAATTGTACAGCAAGAACTGAACTAAAT
GTGGGGATTGACTTCAACTGGGAATACCCTTCTTCGAAGCATCAGCATAAGAAACTTGTAAACCGAGACC
TAAAAACCCAGTCTGGGAGTGAGATGAAGAAATTTTTGAGCACCTTAACTATAGATGGTATAACCCGGAG
TGACCAAGGATTGTACACCTGTGCAGCATCCAGTGGGCTGATGACCAAGAAGAACAGCACATTTGTCAGG
GTCCATGAAAAACCTTTTGTTGCTTTTGGAAGTGGCATGGAATCTCTGGTGGAAGCCACGGTGGGGGAGC
GTGTCAGAATCCCTGCGAAGTACCTTGGTTACCCACCCCCAGAAATAAAATGGTATAAAAATGGAATACC
CCTTGAGTCCAATCACACAATTAAAGCGGGGCATGTACTGACGATTATGGAAGTGAGTGAAAGAGACACA
GGAAATTACACTGTCATCCTTACCAATCCCATTTCAAAGGAGAAGCAGAGCCATGTGGTCTCTCTGGTTG
TGTATGTCCCACCCCAGATTGGTGAGAAATCTCTAATCTCTCCTGTGGATTCCTACCAGTACGGCACCAC
TCAAACGCTGACATGTACGGTCTATGCCATTCCTCCCCCGCATCACATCCACTGGTATTGGCAGTTGGAG
GAAGAGTGCGCCAACGAGCCCAGCCAAGCTGTCTCAGTGACAAACCCATACCCTTGTGAAGAATGGAGAA
GTGTGGAGGACTTCCAGGGAGGAAATAAAATTGAAGTTAATAAAAATCAATTTGCTCTAATTGAAGGAAA
AAACAAAACTGTAAGTACCCTTGTTATCCAAGCGGCAAATGTGTCAGCTTTGTACAAATGTGAAGCGGTC
AACAAAGTCGGGAGAGGAGAGAGGGTGATCTCCTTCCACGTGACCAGGGGTCCTGAAATTACTTTGCAAC
CTGACATGCAGCCCACTGAGCAGGAGAGCGTGTCTTTGTGGTGCACTGCAGACAGATCTACGTTTGAGAA
CCTCACATGGTACAAGCTTGGCCCACAGCCTCTGCCAATCCATGTGGGAGAGTTGCCCACACCTGTTTGC
AAGAACTTGGATACTCTTTGGAAATTGAATGCCACCATGTTCTCTAATAGCACAAATGACATTTTGATCA
TGGAGCTTAAGAATGCATCCTTGCAGGACCAAGGAGACTATGTCTGCCTTGCTCAAGACAGGAAGACCAA
GAAAAGACATTGCGTGGTCAGGCAGCTCACAGTCCTAGAGCGTGTGGCACCCACGATCACAGGAAACCTG
GAGAATCAGACGACAAGTATTGGGGAAAGCATCGAAGTCTCATGCACGGCATCTGGGAATCCCCCTCCAC
AGATCATGTGGTTTAAAGATAATGAGACCCTTGTAGAAGACTCAGGCATTGTATTGAAGGATGGGAACCG
GAACCTCACTATCCGCAGAGTGAGGAAGGAGGACGAAGGCCTCTACACCTGCCAGGCATGCAGTGTTCTT
GGCTGTGCAAAAGTGGAGGCATTTTTCATAATAGAAGGTGCCCAGGAAAAGACGAACTTGGAAATCATTA
TTCTAGTAGGCACGGCGGTGATTGCCATGTTCTTCTGGCTACTTCTTGTCATCATCGGCGGTGGCTCGGG
TGGTGGCTCGGGAGAAAGCTTGTTTAAGGGGCCGCGTGATTACAACCCGATATCGAGCACCATTTGTCAT
TTGACGAATGAATCTGATGGGCACACAACATCGTTGTATGGTATTGGATTTGGTCCCTTCATCATTACAA
ACAAGCACTTGTTTAGAAGAAATAATGGAACACTGTTGGTCCAATCACTACATGGTGTATTCAAGGTCAA
GAACACCACGACTTTGCAACAACACCTCATTGATGGGAGGGACATGATAATTATTCGCATGCCTAAGGAT
TTCCCACCATTTCCTCAAAAGCTGAAATTTAGAGAGCCACAAAGGGAAGAGCGCATATGTCTTGTGACAA
CCAACTTCCAAACTGGCGGTGGCTCGCTAGATTTAGCTAGCTTAATCCTCGGCAAGCTTGGCGAAAACCT
GTATTTTCAGCTAGGCGGAGGCAGCACTAGTGGCGTGCAGGTGGAGACCATCAGCCCCGGCGACGGCAGA
ACCTTCCCCAAGAGAGGCCAGACCTGCGTGGTGCACTACACCGGCATGCTGGAGGACGGCAAGAAGTTCG
ACAGCAGCAGAGACAGAAACAAGCCCTTCAAGTTCATGCTGGGCAAGCAGGAGGTGATCAGAGGCTGGGA
GGAGGGCGTGGCCCAGATGAGCGTGGGCCAGAGAGCCAAGCTGACCATCAGCCCCGACTACGCCTACGGC
GCCACCGGCCACCCCGGCATCATCCCTCCTCACGCCACCCTGGTGTTCGACGTGGAGCTGCTGAAGCTGG
AGACTAGTTACCCATACGACGTACCAGATTACGCTGGAGGTTCTGGATCCGACAAGAAGTACAGCATCGG
CCTGGCCATCGGCACCAACTCTGTGGGCTGGGCCGTGATCACCGACGAGTACAAGGTGCCCAGCAAGAAA
TTCAAGGTGCTGGGCAACACCGACCGGCACAGCATCAAGAAGAACCTGATCGGAGCCCTGCTGTTCGACA
GCGGCGAAACAGCCGAGGCCACCCGGCTGAAGAGAACCGCCAGAAGAAGATACACCAGACGGAAGAACCG
GATCTGCTATCTGCAAGAGATCTTCAGCAACGAGATGGCCAAGGTGGACGACAGCTTCTTCCACAGACTG
GAAGAGTCCTTCCTGGTGGAAGAGGATAAGAAGCACGAGCGGCACCCCATCTTCGGCAACATCGTGGACG
AGGTGGCCTACCACGAGAAGTACCCCACCATCTACCACCTGAGAAAGAAACTGGTGGACAGCACCGACAA
GGCCGACCTGCGGCTGATCTATCTGGCCCTGGCCCACATGATCAAGTTCCGGGGCCACTTCCTGATCGAG
GGCGACCTGAACCCCGACAACAGCGACGTGGACAAGCTGTTCATCCAGCTGGTGCAGACCTACAACCAGC
TGTTCGAGGAAAACCCCATCAACGCCAGCGGCGTGGACGCCAAGGCCATCCTGTCTGCCAGACTGAGCAA
GAGCAGACGGCTGGAAAATCTGATCGCCCAGCTGCCCGGCGAGAAGAAGAATGGCCTGTTCGGCAACCTG
ATTGCCCTGAGCCTGGGCCTGACCCCCAACTTCAAGAGCAACTTCGACCTGGCCGAGGATGCCAAACTGC
AGCTGAGCAAGGACACCTACGACGACGACCTGGACAACCTGCTGGCCCAGATCGGCGACCAGTACGCCGA
CCTGTTTCTGGCCGCCAAGAACCTGTCCGACGCCATCCTGCTGAGCGACATCCTGAGAGTGAACACCGAG
ATCACCAAGGCCCCCCTGAGCGCCTCTATGATCAAGAGATACGACGAGCACCACCAGGACCTGACCCTGC
TGAAAGCTCTCGTGCGGCAGCAGCTGCCTGAGAAGTACAAAGAGATTTTCTTCGACCAGAGCAAGAACGG
CTACGCCGGCTACATTGACGGCGGAGCCAGCCAGGAAGAGTTCTACAAGTTCATCAAGCCCATCCTGGAA
AAGATGGACGGCACCGAGGAACTGCTCGTGAAGCTGAACAGAGAGGACCTGCTGCGGAAGCAGCGGACCT
TCGACAACGGCAGCATCCCCCACCAGATCCACCTGGGAGAGCTGCACGCCATTCTGCGGCGGCAGGAAGA
TTTTTACCCATTCCTGAAGGACAACCGGGAAAAGATCGAGAAGATCCTGACCTTCCGCATCCCCTACTAC
GTGGGCCCTCTGGCCAGGGGAAACAGCAGATTCGCCTGGATGACCAGAAAGAGCGAGGAAACCATCACCC
CCTGGAACTTCGAGGAAGTGGTGGACAAGGGCGCTTCCGCCCAGAGCTTCATCGAGCGGATGACCAACTT
CGATAAGAACCTGCCCAACGAGAAGGTGCTGCCCAAGCACAGCCTGCTGTACGAGTACTTCACCGTGTAT
AACGAGCTGACCAAAGTGAAATACGTGACCGAGGGAATGAGAGGTGGCGGTGGCTCGGGTACCGGATCTG
GAGCCACCAATTTTTCTCTGCTGAAGCAGGCTGGTGATGTTGAAGAAAACCCTGGACCTGAATTCATGAC
CGAGTACAAGCCCACGGTGCGCCTCGCCACCCGCGACGACGTCCCCAGGGCCGTACGCACCCTCGCCGCC
GCGTTCGCCGACTACCCCGCCACGCGCCACACCGTCGATCCGGACCGCCACATCGAGCGGGTCACCGAGC
TGCAAGAACTCTTCCTCACGCGCGTCGGGCTCGACATCGGCAAGGTGTGGGTCGCGGACGACGGCGCCGC
GGTGGCGGTCTGGACCACGCCGGAGAGCGTCGAAGCGGGGGCGGTGTTCGCCGAGATCGGCCCGCGCATG
GCCGAGTTGAGCGGTTCCCGGCTGGCCGCGCAGCAACAGATGGAAGGCCTCCTGGCGCCGCACCGGCCCA
AGGAGCCCGCGTGGTTCCTGGCCACCGTCGGCGTCTCGCCCGACCACCAGGGCAAGGGTCTGGGCAGCGC
CGTCGTGCTCCCCGGAGTGGAGGCGGCCGAGCGCGCCGGGGTGCCCGCCTTCCTGGAGACCTCCGCGCCC
CGCAACCTCCCCTTCTACGAGCGGCTCGGCTTCACCGTCACCGCCGACGTCGAGGTGCCCGAAGGACCGC
GCACCTGGTGCATGACCCGCAAGGGGTAACTAAGTAAGGATCGATCCAAGATATCGTATTCTTAACTATG
TTGCTCCTTTTACGCTATGTGGATACGCTGCTTTAATGCCTTTGTATCATGCTATTGCTTCCCGTATGGC
TTTCATTTTCTCCTCCTTGTATAAATCCTGGTTGCTGTCTCTTTATGAGGAGTTGTGGCCCGTTGTCAGG
CAACGTGGCGTGGTGTGCACTGTGTTTGCTGACGCAACCCCCACTGGTTGGGGCATTGCCACCACCTGTC
AGCTCCTTTCCGGGACTTTCGCTTTCCCCCTCCCTATTGCCACGGCGGAACTCATCGCCGCCTGCCTTGC
CCGCTGCTGGACAGGGGCTCGGCTGTTGGGCACTGACAATTCCGTGGTGTTGTCGGGGAAGCTGACGTCC
TTTCCATGGCTGCTCGCCTGTGTTGCCACCTGGATTCTGCGCGGGACGTCCTTCTGCTACGTCCCTTCGG
CCCTCAATCCAGCGGACCTTCCTTCCCGCGGCCTGCTGCCGGCTCTGCGGCCTCTTCCGCGTCTTCGCCT
TCGCCCTCAGACGAGTCGGATCTCCCTTTGGGCCGCCTCCCCGCCAATTCCTAGAGCTCGCTGATCAGCC
TCGACTGTGCCTTCTAGTTGCCAGCCATCTGTTGTTTGCCCCTCCCCCGTGCCTTCCTTGACCCTGGAAG
GTGCCACTCCCACTGTCCTTTCCTAATAAAATGAGGAAATTGCATCGCATTGTCTGAGTAGGTGTCATTC
TATTCTGGGGGGTGGGGTGGGGCAGGACAGCAAGGGGGAGGATTGGGAAGAGAATAGCAGGCATGCTGGG
GAGCGGCCGCAGGAACCCCTAGTGATGGAGTTGGCCACTCCCTCTCTGCGCGCTCGCTCGCTCACTGAGG
CCGGGCGACCAAAGGTCGCCCGACGCCCGGGCTTTGCCCGGGCGGCCTCAGTGAGCGAGCGAGCGCGCAG
CTGCCTGCAGGGGCGCCTGATGCGGTATTTTCTCCTTACGCATCTGTGCGGTATTTCACACCGCATA
[95 nt withheld, positions 6858-6952]
T
[46 nt withheld, positions 6954-6999]
C
[141 nt withheld, positions 7001-7141]
CCTTTGACGTTGGAGTCCACGTTCTTT
[37 nt withheld, positions 7169-7205]
ACTCTATCTCGGGCTATTCTTTTGATTTATAAGGGATTTTGCCGATTTCGGTCTATTGGTTAAAAAATGA
GCTGATTTAACAAAAATTTAACGCGAATTTTAACAAAATATTAACGTTTACAATTTTATGGTGCACTCTC
AGTACAATCTGCTCTGATGCCGCATAGTTAAGCCAGCCCCGACACCCGCCAACACCCGCTGACGCGCCCT
GACGGGCTTGTCTGCTCCCGGCATCCGCTTACAGACAAGCTGTGACCGTCTCCGGGAGCTGCATGTGTCA
GAGGTTTTCACCGTCATCACCGAAACGCGCGAGACGAAAGGGCCTCGTGATACGCCTATTTTTATAGGTT
AATGTCATGATAATAATGGTTTCTTAGACGTCAGGTGGCACTTTTCGGGGAAATGTGCGCGGAACCCCTA
TTTGTTTATTTTTCTAAATACATTCAAATATGTATCCGCTCATGAGACAATAACCCTGATAAATGCTTCA
ATAATATTGAAAAAGGAAGAGTATGAGTATTCAACATTTCCGTGTCGCCCTTATTCCCTTTTTTGCGGCA
TTTTGCCTTCCTGTTTTTGCTCACCCAGAAACGCTGGTGAAAGTAAAAGATGCTGAAGATCAGTTGGGTG
CACGAGTGGGTTACATCGAACTGGATCTCAACAGCGGTAAGATCCTTGAGAGTTTTCGCCCCGAAGAACG
TTTTCCAATGATGAGCACTTTTAAAGTTCTGCTATGTGGCGCGGTATTATCCCGTATTGACGCCGGGCAA
GAGCAACTCGGTCGCCGCATACACTATTCTCAGAATGACTTGGTTGAGTACTCACCAGTCACAGAAAAGC
ATCTTACGGATGGCATGACAGTAAGAGAATTATGCAGTGCTGCCATAACCATGAGTGATAACACTGCGGC
CAACTTACTTCTGACAACGATCGGAGGACCGAAGGAGCTAACCGCTTTTTTGCACAACATGGGGGATCAT
GTAACTCGCCTTGATCGTTGGGAACCGGAGCTGAATGAAGCCATACCAAACGACGAGCGTGACACCACGA
TGCCTGTAGCAATGGCAACAACGTTGCGCAAACTATTAACTGGCGAACTACTTACTCTAGCTTCCCGGCA
ACAATTAATAGACTGGATGGAGGCGGATAAAGTTGCAGGACCACTTCTGCGCTCGGCCCTTCCGGCTGGC
TGGTTTATTGCTGATAAATCTGGAGCCGGTGAGCGTGGAAGCCGCGGTATCATTGCAGCACTGGGGCCAG
ATGGTAAGCCCTCCCGTATCGTAGTTATCTACACGACGGGGAGTCAGGCAACTATGGATGAACGAAATAG
ACAGATCGCTGAGATAGGTGCCTCACTGATTAAGCATTGGTAACTGTCAGACCAAGTTTACTCATATATA
CTTTAGATTGATTTAAAACTTCATTTTTAATTTAAAAGGATCTAGGTGAAGATCCTTTTTGATAATCTCA
TGACCAAAATCCCTTAACGTGAGTTTTCGTTCCACTGAGCGTCAGACCCCGTAGAAAAGATCAAAGGATC
TTCTTGAGATCCTTTTTTTCTGCGCGTAATCTGCTGCTTGCAAACAAAAAAACCACCGCTACCAGCGGTG
GTTTGTTTGCCGGATCAAGAGCTACCAACTCTTTTTCCGAAGGTAACTGGCTTCAGCAGAGCGCAGATAC
CAAATACTGTTCTTCTAGTGTAGCCGTAGTTAGGCCACCACTTCAAGAACTCTGTAGCACCGCCTACATA
CCTCGCTCTGCTAATCCTGTTACCAGTGGCTGCTGCCAGTGGCGATAAGTCGTGTCTTACCGGGTTGGAC
TCAAGACGATAGTTACCGGATAAGGCGCAGCGGTCGGGCTGAACGGGGGGTTCGTGCACACAGCCCAGCT
TGGAGCGAACGACCTACACCGAACTGAGATACCTACAGCGTGAGCTATGAGAAAGCGCCACGCTTCCCGA
AGGGAGAAAGGCGGACAGGTATCCGGTAAGCGGCAGGGTCGGAACAGGAGAGCGCACGAGGGAGCTTCCA
GGGGGAAACGCCTGGTATCTTTATAGTCCTGTCGGGTTTCGCCACCTCTGACTTGAGCGTCGATTTTTGT
GATGCTCGTCAGGGGGGCGGAGCCTATGGAAAAACGCCAGCAACGCGGCCTTTTTACGGTTCCTGGCCTT
TTGCTGGCCTTTTGCTCACATCTAGAGGTACCCGTTACATAACTTACGGTAAATGGCCCGCCTGGCTGAC
CGCCCAACGACCCCCGCCCATTGACGTCAATAGTAACGCCAATAGGGACTTTCCATTGACGTCAATGGGT
GGAGTATTTACGGTAAACTGCCCACTTGGCAGTACATCAAGTGTATCATATGCCAAGTACGCCCCCTATT
GACGTCAATGACGGTAAATGGCCCGCCTGGCATTGTGCCCAGTACATGACCTTATGGGACTTTCCTACTT
GGCAGTACATCTACGTATTAGTCATCGCTATTACCATGGTCGAGGTGAGCCCCACGTTCTGCTTCACTCT
CCCCATCTCCCCCCCCTCCCCACCCCCAATTTTGTATTTATTTATTTTTTAATTATTTTGTGCAGCGATG
GGGGCGGGGGGGG
